Addgene plasmid #116159: pHAGE-BRAF-G596S
Purpose: Lentiviral expression of BRAF G596S
Depositing lab: Gordon Mills & Kenneth Scott. Depositing organization: Baylor College of Medicine. Publication: Systematic Functional Annotation of Somatic Mutations in Cancer. Ng PK, Li J, Jeong KJ, Shao S, Chen H, Tsang YH, Sengupta S, Wang Z, Bhavana VH, Tran R, Soewito S, Minussi DC, Moreno D, Kong K, Dogruluk T, Lu H, Gao J, Tokheim C, Zhou DC, Johnson AM, Zeng J, Ip CKM, Ju Z, Wester M, Yu S, Li Y, Vellano CP, Schultz N, Karchin R, Ding L, Lu Y, Cheung LWT, Chen K, Shaw KR, Meric-Bernstam F, Scott KL, Yi S, Sahni N, Liang H, Mills GB. Cancer Cell. 2018 Mar 12;33(3):450-462.e10. doi: 10.1016/j.ccell.2018.01.021. PubMed 29533785.
Backbone
  Vector backbone: pHAGE
  Vector type: Lentiviral
Growth in bacteria
  Bacterial resistance: Ampicillin, 100 μg/mL
  Growth temperature: 37°C
  Growth strain: Stbl3
  Copy number: High Copy
Gene/Insert
  Gene/Insert name: BRAF
  Species: H. sapiens (human)
  Mutation: G596S
  Entrez Gene: BRAF (a.k.a. B-RAF1, B-raf, BRAF-1, BRAF1, NS7, RAFB1)
  Cloning method: Gateway Cloning
Terms and licenses: Academic/Nonprofit Terms; Industry Terms: Not Available to Industry
How to cite: pHAGE-BRAF-G596S was a gift from Gordon Mills & Kenneth Scott (Addgene plasmid # 116159 ; http://n2t.net/addgene:116159 ; RRID:Addgene_116159)
