[The description below was written by a language model from this plasmid's Addgene catalogue record and pLannotate feature annotations shown in this document.]
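Description:
pHAGE-BRAF-G596S is an HIV-1-derived lentiviral expression plasmid built on the pHAGE backbone and carrying human BRAF with the G596S substitution. In bacteria it is maintained through a high-copy ColE1/pUC-type origin and selected with ampicillin via the β-lactamase gene. The viral portion contains a truncated 5' LTR, the Ψ packaging signal with an adjoining gag fragment, the Rev response element, the cPPT/CTS element and a self-inactivating ΔU3 3' LTR. These let the transfer genome be packaged, exported and integrated when packaging functions are supplied in trans, while the U3 deletion disables LTR promoter activity after integration. Short nef, Rev, lacI, lac promoter and SV40 fragments in the annotation appear to be backbone remnants rather than functional parts.

The payload is driven by the strong constitutive human EF-1α promoter. The BRAF open reading frame sits between attB1 and attB2 sites, consistent with the recorded Gateway cloning. A V5 epitope tag is annotated more than 150 nt downstream of the BRAF coding region, beyond attB2 and short T3/T7 promoter sequences. The record does not state whether the tag is fused in frame to the kinase. An EMCV IRES then directs translation of puromycin N-acetyltransferase from the same transcript, so transduced mammalian cells can be selected with puromycin. A WPRE upstream of the 3' LTR enhances transcript stability and expression.

The stated purpose is lentiviral expression of BRAF G596S. The construct comes from a study on systematic functional annotation of somatic cancer mutations, which suggests it is used to stably express the variant in cells and assess its functional effect.
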