Features (pLannotate 1.2.2; 30 found; start..end, strand, type, name):
      1..118     +  misc_feature   cPPT/CTS: central polypurine tract and central termination sequence of HIV-1
    166..1344    +  promoter       EF-1α promoter: strong constitutive promoter for human elongation factor EF-1α
   1365..1385    +  protein_bind   attB1: mutant version of attB; core recombination site for the Gateway® BP reaction BP Clonase™
   1391..3688    +  CDS            BRAF: BRAF_HUMAN - Also known as BRAF1, RAFB1. Experimental evidence at protein level: Swiss-Prot protein existence level 1. Protein kinase involved in the transduction of mitogenic signals from the cell membrane to the nucleus (Probable). Phosphorylates MAP2K1, and thereby activates the MAP kinase signal transduction pathway (PubMed:21441910, PubMed:29433126). May play a role in the postsynaptic responses of hippocampal neurons (PubMed:1508179). From Homo sapiens (Human).
   3693..3717    -  protein_bind   attB2: mutant version of attB; recombination site for the Gateway® BP reaction BP Clonase™
   3725..3743    +  promoter       T3 promoter: promoter for bacteriophage T3 RNA polymerase
   3769..3787    -  promoter       T7 promoter: promoter for bacteriophage T7 RNA polymerase
   3793..3811    -  protein_bind   attB4 (fragment): mutant version of attB; core recombination site for the Gateway® BP reaction BP Clonase™
   3867..3908    +  CDS            V5 tag: epitope tag from simian virus 5
   4034..4496    +  misc_feature   IRES: internal ribosome entry site (IRES) of the encephalomyocarditis virus (EMCV)
   4510..5107    +  CDS            PuroR (fragment): puromycin N-acetyltransferase; pac from Streptomyces; confers resistance to puromycin
   5123..5711    +  misc_feature   WPRE: woodchuck hepatitis virus posttranscriptional regulatory element
   5719..5784    +  CDS            nef (fragment): NEF_HV1Z2 - Experimental evidence at protein level: Swiss-Prot protein existence level 1. Extracellular Nef protein targets CD4(+) T-lymphocytes for apoptosis by interacting with CXCR4 surface receptors. From Human immunodeficiency virus type 1 group M subtype D (isolate Z2/CDC-Z34) (HIV-1).
   5786..6019    +  LTR            3' LTR (ΔU3): self-inactivating 3' long terminal repeat (LTR) from HIV-1
   6224..6328    +  promoter       AmpR promoter: bla
   6329..7189    +  CDS            AmpR: β-lactamase; bla; confers resistance to ampicillin, carbenicillin, and related antibiotics
   7360..7948    +  rep_origin     ori: high-copy-number ColE1/pMB1/pBR322/pUC origin of replication
   8131..8185    +  CDS            lacI (fragment): lac repressor; lacI; The lac repressor binds to the lac operator to inhibit transcription in E. coli. This inhibition can be relieved by adding lactose or isopropyl-β-D-thiogalactopyranoside (IPTG).
   8191..8284    +  rep_origin     SV40 ori (fragment): SV40 origin of replication
   8309..8346    +  CDS            lacI (fragment): lac repressor; lacI; The lac repressor binds to the lac operator to inhibit transcription in E. coli. This inhibition can be relieved by adding lactose or isopropyl-β-D-thiogalactopyranoside (IPTG).
   8359..8380    +  protein_bind   CAP binding site: CAP binding activates transcription in the presence of cAMP. E. coli catabolite activator protein
   8395..8425    +  promoter       lac promoter: promoter for the E. coli lac operon
   8429..8451    +  protein_bind   lac operator (fragment): The lac repressor binds to the lac operator to inhibit transcription in E. coli. This inhibition can be relieved by adding lactose or isopropyl-β-D-thiogalactopyranoside (IPTG). lac repressor encoded by lacI
   8483..8566    +  polyA_signal   SV40 poly(A) signal (fragment): SV40 polyadenylation signal
   8733..9062    +  CDS            nef (fragment): NEF_HV1BR - Experimental evidence at protein level: Swiss-Prot protein existence level 1. Extracellular Nef protein targets CD4(+) T-lymphocytes for apoptosis by interacting with CXCR4 surface receptors (PubMed:14990729). From Human immunodeficiency virus type 1 group M subtype B (isolate BRU/LAI) (HIV-1).
   9110..9367    +  LTR            5' LTR (truncated): truncated 5' long terminal repeat (LTR) from HIV-1
   9414..9539    +  misc_feature   HIV-1 Ψ: packaging signal of human immunodeficiency virus type 1
   9523..9861    +  CDS            HIV-1 gag (fragment): gag protein from human immunodeficiency virus 1; gag
  10036..10269   +  misc_feature   RRE: The Rev response element (RRE) of HIV-1 allows for Rev-dependent mRNA export from the nucleus to the cytoplasm.
  10646..10746   +  CDS            Rev (fragment): human immunodeficiency virus 1 (HIV-1) Rev protein; rev; enhances nuclear export of unspliced and incompletely spliced viral mRNAs
>Addgene plasmid #116159 | pHAGE-BRAF-G596S | addgene full sequence | sequence record 250617 | Addgene NGS Result
TTTTAAAAGAAAAGGGGGGATTGGGGGGTACAGTGCAGGGGAAAGAATAGTAGACATAATAGCAACAGAC
ATACAAACTAAAGAATTACAAAAACAAATTACAAAAATTCAAAATTTTCGGGTTTATTACAGGGACAGCA
GAGATCCAGTTTGGACTAGTCGTGAGGCTCCGGTGCCCGTCAGTGGGCAGAGCGCACATCGCCCACAGTC
CCCGAGAAGTTGGGGGGAGGGGTCGGCAATTGAACCGGTGCCTAGAGAAGGTGGCGCGGGGTAAACTGGG
AAAGTGATGTCGTGTACTGGCTCCGCCTTTTTCCCGAGGGTGGGGGAGAACCGTATATAAGTGCAGTAGT
CGCCGTGAACGTTCTTTTTCGCAACGGGTTTGCCGCCAGAACACAGGTAAGTGCCGTGTGTGGTTCCCGC
GGGCCTGGCCTCTTTACGGGTTATGGCCCTTGCGTGCCTTGAATTACTTCCACCTGGCTGCAGTACGTGA
TTCTTGATCCCGAGCTTCGGGTTGGAAGTGGGTGGGAGAGTTCGAGGCCTTGCGCTTAAGGAGCCCCTTC
GCCTCGTGCTTGAGTTGAGGCCTGGCCTGGGCGCTGGGGCCGCCGCGTGCGAATCTGGTGGCACCTTCGC
GCCTGTCTCGCTGCTTTCGATAAGTCTCTAGCCATTTAAAATTTTTGATGACCTGCTGCGACGCTTTTTT
TCTGGCAAGATAGTCTTGTAAATGCGGGCCAAGATCTGCACACTGGTATTTCGGTTTTTGGGGCCGCGGG
CGGCGACGGGGCCCGTGCGTCCCAGCGCACATGTTCGGCGAGGCGGGGCCTGCGAGCGCGGCCACCGAGA
ATCGGACGGGGGTAGTCTCAAGCTGGCCGGCCTGCTCTGGTGCCTGGCCTCGCGCCGCCGTGTATCGCCC
CGCCCTGGGCGGCAAGGCTGGCCCGGTCGGCACCAGTTGCGTGAGCGGAAAGATGGCCGCTTCCCGGCCC
TGCTGCAGGGAGCTCAAAATGGAGGACGCGGCGCTCGGGAGAGCGGGCGGGTGAGTCACCCACACAAAGG
AAAAGGGCCTTTCCGTCCTCAGCCGTCGCTTCATGTGACTCCACGGAGTACCGGGCGCCGTCCAGGCACC
TCGATTAGTTCTCGAGCTTTTGGAGTACGTCGTCTTTAGGTTGGGGGGAGGGGTTTTATGCGATGGAGTT
TCCCCACACTGAGTGGGTGGAGACTGAAGTTAGGCCAGCTTGGCACTTGATGTAATTCTCCTTGGAATTT
GCCCTTTTTGAGTTTGGATCTTGGTTCATTCTCAAGCCTCAGACAGTGGTTCAAAGTTTTTTTCTTCCAT
TTCAGGTGTCGTGAAGCGGCCCTGCAGATATCAACAAGTTTGTACAAAAAAGCAGGCACCATGGCGGCGC
TGAGCGGTGGCGGTGGTGGCGGCGCGGAGCCGGGCCAGGCTCTGTTCAACGGGGACATGGAGCCCGAGGC
CGGCGCCGGCGCCGGCGCCGCGGCCTCTTCGGCTGCGGACCCTGCCATTCCGGAGGAGGTGTGGAATATC
AAACAAATGATTAAGTTGACACAGGAACATATAGAGGCCCTATTGGACAAATTTGGTGGGGAGCATAATC
CACCATCAATATATCTGGAGGCCTATGAAGAATACACCAGCAAGCTAGATGCACTCCAACAAAGAGAACA
ACAGTTATTGGAATCTCTGGGGAACGGAACTGATTTTTCTGTTTCTAGCTCTGCATCAATGGATACCGTT
ACATCTTCTTCCTCTTCTAGCCTTTCAGTGCTACCTTCATCTCTTTCAGTTTTTCAAAATCCCACAGATG
TGGCACGGAGCAACCCCAAGTCACCACAAAAACCTATCGTTAGAGTCTTCCTGCCCAACAAACAGAGGAC
AGTGGTACCTGCAAGGTGTGGAGTTACAGTCCGAGACAGTCTAAAGAAAGCACTGATGATGAGAGGTCTA
ATCCCAGAGTGCTGTGCTGTTTACAGAATTCAGGATGGAGAGAAGAAACCAATTGGTTGGGACACTGATA
TTTCCTGGCTTACTGGAGAAGAATTGCATGTGGAAGTGTTGGAGAATGTTCCACTTACAACACACAACTT
TGTACGAAAAACGTTTTTCACCTTAGCATTTTGTGACTTTTGTCGAAAGCTGCTTTTCCAGGGTTTCCGC
TGTCAAACATGTGGTTATAAATTTCACCAGCGTTGTAGTACAGAAGTTCCACTGATGTGTGTTAATTATG
ACCAACTTGATTTGCTGTTTGTCTCCAAGTTCTTTGAACACCACCCAATACCACAGGAAGAGGCGTCCTT
AGCAGAGACTGCCCTAACATCTGGATCATCCCCTTCCGCACCCGCCTCGGACTCTATTGGGCCCCAAATT
CTCACCAGTCCGTCTCCTTCAAAATCCATTCCAATTCCACAGCCCTTCCGACCAGCAGATGAAGATCATC
GAAATCAATTTGGGCAACGAGACCGATCCTCATCAGCTCCCAATGTGCATATAAACACAATAGAACCTGT
CAATATTGATGACTTGATTAGAGACCAAGGATTTCGTGGTGATGGAGGATCAACCACAGGTTTGTCTGCT
ACCCCCCCTGCCTCATTACCTGGCTCACTAACTAACGTGAAAGCCTTACAGAAATCTCCAGGACCTCAGC
GAGAAAGGAAGTCATCTTCATCCTCAGAAGACAGGAATCGAATGAAAACACTTGGTAGACGGGACTCGAG
TGATGATTGGGAGATTCCTGATGGGCAGATTACAGTGGGACAAAGAATTGGATCTGGATCATTTGGAACA
GTCTACAAGGGAAAGTGGCATGGTGATGTGGCAGTGAAAATGTTGAATGTGACAGCACCTACACCTCAGC
AGTTACAAGCCTTCAAAAATGAAGTAGGAGTACTCAGGAAAACACGACATGTGAATATCCTACTCTTCAT
GGGCTATTCCACAAAGCCACAACTGGCTATTGTTACCCAGTGGTGTGAGGGCTCCAGCTTGTATCACCAT
CTCCATATCATTGAGACCAAATTTGAGATGATCAAACTTATAGATATTGCACGACAGACTGCACAGGGCA
TGGATTACTTACACGCCAAGTCAATCATCCACAGAGACCTCAAGAGTAATAATATATTTCTTCATGAAGA
CCTCACAGTAAAAATAGGTGATTTTAGTCTAGCTACAGTGAAATCTCGATGGAGTGGGTCCCATCAGTTT
GAACAGTTGTCTGGATCCATTTTGTGGATGGCACCAGAAGTCATCAGAATGCAAGATAAAAATCCATACA
GCTTTCAGTCAGATGTATATGCATTTGGAATTGTTCTGTATGAATTGATGACTGGACAGTTACCTTATTC
AAACATCAACAACAGGGACCAGATAATTTTTATGGTGGGACGAGGATACCTGTCTCCAGATCTCAGTAAG
GTACGGAGTAACTGTCCAAAAGCCATGAAGAGATTAATGGCAGAGTGCCTCAAAAAGAAAAGAGATGAGA
GACCACTCTTTCCCCAAATTCTCGCCTCTATTGAGCTGCTGGCCCGCTCATTGCCAAAAATTCACCGCAG
TGCATCAGAACCCTCCTTGAATCGGGCTGGTTTCCAAACAGAGGATTTTAGTCTATATGCTTGTGCTTCT
CCAAAAACACCCATCCAGGCAGGGGGATATGGTGCGTTTCCTGTCCACTAGAACCCAGCTTTCTTGTACA
AAGTGGTGATATCCAATTAACCCTCACTAAAGGGTTATGAAAGAGTATGTGTTAAATCCCTATAGTGAGT
CGTATTACCACCCAACTTTTCTATACAAAGTGGTTGATATCCAGCACAGTGGCGGCCGCTCGAGTCTAGA
GGGCCCGCGGTTCGAAGGTAAGCCTATCCCTAACCCTCTCCTCGGTCTCGATTCTACGCGTACCGGTTAG
TAATGAGATCCCTNCCCCCCCCCTAACGTTACTGGCCGAAGCCGCTTGGAATAAGGCCGGTGTGCGTTTG
TCTATATGTTATTTTCCACCATATTGCCGTCTTTTGGCAATGTGAGGGCCCGGAAACCTGGCCCTGTCTT
CTTGACGAGCATTCCTAGGGGTCTTTCCCCTCTCGCCAAAGGAATGCAAGGTCTGTTGAATGTCGTGAAG
GAAGCAGTTCCTCTGGAAGCTTCTTGAAGACAAACAACGTCTGTAGCGACCCTTTGCAGGCAGCGGAACC
CCCCACCTGGCGACAGGTGCCTCTGCGGCCAAAAGCCACGTGTATAAGATACACCTGCAAAGGCGGCACA
ACCCCAGTGCCACGTTGTGAGTTGGATAGTTGTGGAAAGAGTCAAATGGCTCTCCTCAAGCGTATTCAAC
AAGGGGCTGAAGGATGCCCAGAAGGTACCCCATTGTATGGGATCTGATCTGGGGCCTCGGTGCACATGCT
TTACATGTGTTTAGTCGAGGTTAAAAAAACGTCTAGGCCCCCCGAACCACGGGGACGTGGTTTTCCTTTG
AAAAACACGATGATAATATGGCCACACATATGACCGAGTACAAGCCCACGGTGCGCCTCGCCACCCGCGA
CGACGTCCCCAGGGCCGTACGCACCCTCGCCGCCGCGTTCGCCGACTACCCCGCCACGCGCCACACCGTC
GATCCGGACCGCCACATCGAGCGGGTCACCGAGCTGCAAGAACTCTTCCTCACGCGCGTCGGGCTCGACA
TCGGCAAGGTGTGGGTCGCGGACGACGGCGCCGCGGTGGCGGTCTGGACCACGCCGGAGAGCGTCGAAGC
GGGGGCGGTGTTCGCCGAGATCGGCCCGCGCATGGCCGAGTTGAGCGGTTCCCGGCTGGCCGCGCAGCAA
CAGATGGAAGGCCTCCTGGCGCCGCACCGGCCCAAGGAGCCCGCGTGGTTCCTGGCCACCGTCGGCGTCT
CGCCCGACCACCAGGGCAAGGGTCTGGGCAGCGCCGTCGTGCTCCCCGGAGTGGAGGCGGCCGAGCGCGC
CGGGGTGCCCGCCTTCCTGGAGACCTCCGCGCCCCGCAACCTCCCCTTCTACGAGCGGCTCGGCTTCACC
GTCACCGCCGACGTCGAGGTGCCCGAAGGACCGCGCACCTGGTGCATGACCCGCAAGCCCGGTGCCTAAA
TCGATAGATCCTAATCAACCTCTGGATTACAAAATTTGTGAAAGATTGACTGGTATTCTTAACTATGTTG
CTCCTTTTACGCTATGTGGATACGCTGCTTTAATGCCTTTGTATCATGCTATTGCTTCCCGTATGGCTTT
CATTTTCTCCTCCTTGTATAAATCCTGGTTGCTGTCTCTTTATGAGGAGTTGTGGCCCGTTGTCAGGCAA
CGTGGCGTGGTGTGCACTGTGTTTGCTGACGCAACCCCCACTGGTTGGGGCATTGCCACCACCTGTCAGC
TCCTTTCCGGGACTTTCGCTTTCCCCCTCCCTATTGCCACGGCGGAACTCATCGCCGCCTGCCTTGCCCG
CTGCTGGACAGGGGCTCGGCTGTTGGGCACTGACAATTCCGTGGTGTTGTCGGGGAAATCATCGTCCTTT
CCTTGGCTGCTCGCCTGTGTTGCCACCTGGATTCTGCGCGGGACGTCCTTCTGCTACGTCCCTTCGGCCC
TCAATCCAGCGGACCTTCCTTCCCGCGGCCTGCTGCCGGCTCTGCGGCCTCTTCCGCGTCTTCGCCTTCG
CCCTCAGACGAGTCGGATCTCCCTTTGGGCCGCCTCCCCGCCTGAGATCCTTTAAGACCAATGACTTACA
AGGCAGCTGTAGATCTTAGCCACTTTTTAAAAGAAAAGGGGGGACTGGAAGGGCTAATTCACTCCCAACG
AAGACAAGATCTGCTTTTTGCTTGTACTGGGTCTCTCTGGTTAGACCAGATCTGAGCCTGGGAGCTCTCT
GGCTAACTAGGGAACCCACTGCTTAAGCCTCAATAAAGCTTGCCTTGAGTGCTTCAAGTAGTGTGTGCCC
GTCTGTTGTGTGACTCTGGTAACTAGAGATCCCTCAGACCCTTTTAGTCAGTGTGGAAAATCTCTAGCAG
TAGTAGTTCATGTCATCTTATTATTCAGTATTTATAACTTGCAAAGAAATGAATATCAGAGAGTGAGAGG
CCCGGGTTAATTAAGGAAAGGGCTAGATCATTCTTGAAGACGAAAGGGCCTCGTGATACGCCTATTTTTA
TAGGTTAATGTCATGATAATAATGGTTTCTTAGACGTCAGGTGGCACTTTTCGGGGAAATGTGCGCGGAA
CCCCTATTTGTTTATTTTTCTAAATACATTCAAATATGTATCCGCTCATGAGACAATAACCCTGATAAAT
GCTTCAATAATATTGAAAAAGGAAGAGTATGAGTATTCAACATTTCCGTGTCGCCCTTATTCCCTTTTTT
GCGGCATTTTGCCTTCCTGTTTTTGCTCACCCAGAAACGCTGGTGAAAGTAAAAGATGCTGAAGATCAGT
TGGGTGCACGAGTGGGTTACATCGAACTGGATCTCAACAGCGGTAAGATCCTTGAGAGTTTTCGCCCCGA
AGAACGTTTTCCAATGATGAGCACTTTTAAAGTTCTGCTATGTGGCGCGGTATTATCCCGTGTTGACGCC
GGGCAAGAGCAACTCGGTCGCCGCATACACTATTCTCAGAATGACTTGGTTGAGTACTCACCAGTCACAG
AAAAGCATCTTACGGATGGCATGACAGTAAGAGAATTATGCAGTGCTGCCATAACCATGAGTGATAACAC
TGCGGCCAACTTACTTCTGACAACGATCGGAGGACCGAAGGAGCTAACCGCTTTTTTGCACAACATGGGG
GATCATGTAACTCGCCTTGATCGTTGGGAACCGGAGCTGAATGAAGCCATACCAAACGACGAGCGTGACA
CCACGATGCCTGTAGCAATGGCAACAACGTTGCGCAAACTATTAACTGGCGAACTACTTACTCTAGCTTC
CCGGCAACAATTAATAGACTGGATGGAGGCGGATAAAGTTGCAGGACCACTTCTGCGCTCGGCCCTTCCG
GCTGGCTGGTTTATTGCTGATAAATCTGGAGCCGGTGAGCGTGGGTCTCGCGGTATCATTGCAGCACTGG
GGCCAGATGGTAAGCCCTCCCGTATCGTAGTTATCTACACGACGGGGAGTCAGGCAACTATGGATGAACG
AAATAGACAGATCGCTGAGATAGGTGCCTCACTGATTAAGCATTGGTAACTGTCAGACCAAGTTTACTCA
TATATACTTTAGATTGATTTAAAACTTCATTTTTAATTTAAAAGGATCTAGGTGAAGATCCTTTTTGATA
ATCTCATGACCAAAATCCCTTAACGTGAGTTTTCGTTCCACTGAGCGTCAGACCCCGTAGAAAAGATCAA
AGGATCTTCTTGAGATCCTTTTTTTCTGCGCGTAATCTGCTGCTTGCAAACAAAAAAACCACCGCTACCA
GCGGTGGTTTGTTTGCCGGATCAAGAGCTACCAACTCTTTTTCCGAAGGTAACTGGCTTCAGCAGAGCGC
AGATACCAAATACTGTTCTTCTAGTGTAGCCGTAGTTAGGCCACCACTTCAAGAACTCTGTAGCACCGCC
TACATACCTCGCTCTGCTAATCCTGTTACCAGTGGCTGCTGCCAGTGGCGATAAGTCGTGTCTTACCGGG
TTGGACTCAAGACGATAGTTACCGGATAAGGCGCAGCGGTCGGGCTGAACGGGGGGTTCGTGCACACAGC
CCAGCTTGGAGCGAACGACCTACACCGAACTGAGATACCTACAGCGTGAGCTATGAGAAAGCGCCACGCT
TCCCGAAGGGAGAAAGGCGGACAGGTATCCGGTAAGCGGCAGGGTCGGAACAGGAGAGCGCACGAGGGAG
CTTCCAGGGGGAAACGCCTGGTATCTTTATAGTCCTGTCGGGTTTCGCCACCTCTGACTTGAGCGTCGAT
TTTTGTGATGCTCGTCAGGGGGGCGGAGCCTATGGAAAAACGCCAGCAACGCGGCCTTTTTACGGTTCCT
GGCCTTTTGCTGGCCTTTTGCTCACATGTTCTTTCCTGCGTTATCCCCTGATTCTGTGGATAACCGTATT
ACCGCCTTTGAGTGAGCTGATACCGCTCGCCGCAGCCGAACGACCGAGCGCAGCGAGTCAGTGAGCGAGG
AAGCGGAAGAGCGCCCAATACGCAAACCGCCTCTCCCCGCGCGTTGGCCGATTCATTAATGCAGCAAGCT
CATGGCTGACTAATTTTTTTTATTTATGCAGAGGCCGAGGCCGCCTCGGCCTCTGAGCTATTCCAGAAGT
AGTGAGGAGGCTTTTTTGGAGGCCTAGGCTTTTGCAAAAAGCTCCCCGTGGCACGACAGGTTTCCCGACT
GGAAAGCGGGCAGTGAGCGCAACGCAATTAATGTGAGTTAGCTCACTCATTAGGCACCCCAGGCTTTACA
CTTTATGCTTCCGGCTCGTATGTTGTGTGGAATTGTGAGCGGATAACAATTTCACACAGGAAACAGCTAT
GACATGATTACGAATTTCACAAATAAAGCATTTTTTTCACTGCATTCTAGTTGTGGTTTGTCCAAACTCA
TCAATGTATCTTATCATGTCTGGATCAACTGGATAACTCAAGCTAACCAAAATCATCCCAAACTTCCCAC
CCCATACCCTATTACCACTGCCAATTACCTGTGGTTTCATTTACTCTAAACCTGTGATTCCTCTGAATTA
TTTTCATTTTAAAGAAATTGTATTTGTTAAATATGTACTACAAACTTAGTAGTTGGAAGGGCTAATTCAC
TCCCAAAGAAGACAAGATATCCTTGATCTGTGGATCTACCACACACAAGGCTACTTCCCTGATTAGCAGA
ACTACACACCAGGGCCAGGGGTCAGATATCCACTGACCTTTGGATGGTGCTACAAGCTAGTACCAGTTGA
GCCAGATAAGGTAGAAGAGGCCAATAAAGGAGAGAACACCAGCTTGTTACACCCTGTGAGCCTGCATGGG
ATGGATGACCCGGAGAGAGAAGTGTTAGAGTGGAGGTTTGACAGCCGCCTAGCATTTCATCACGTGGCCC
GAGAGCTGCATCCGGAGTACTTCAAGAACTGCTGATATCGAGCTTGCTACAAGGGACTTTCCGCTGGGGA
CTTTCCAGGGAGGCGTGGCCTGGGCGGGACTGGGGAGTGGCGAGCCCTCAGATCCTGCATATAAGCAGCT
GCTTTTTGCCTGTACTGGGTCTCTCTGGTTAGACCAGATCTGAGCCTGGGAGCTCTCTGGCTAACTAGGG
AACCCACTGCTTAAGCCTCAATAAAGCTTGCCTTGAGTGCTTCAAGTAGTGTGTGCCCGTCTGTTGTGTG
ACTCTGGTAACTAGAGATCCCTCAGACCCTTTTAGTCAGTGTGGAAAATCTCTAGCAGTGGCGCCCGAAC
AGGGACTTGAAAGCGAAAGGGAAACCAGAGGAGCTCTCTCGACGCAGGACTCGGCTTGCTGAAGCGCGCA
CGGCAAGAGGCGAGGGGCGGCGACTGGTGAGTACGCCAAAAATTTTGACTAGCGGAGGCTAGAAGGAGAG
AGATGGGTGCGAGAGCGTCAGTATTAAGCGGGGGAGAATTAGATCGCGATGGGAAAAAATTCGGTTAAGG
CCAGGGGGAAAGAAAAAATATAAATTAAAACATATAGTATGGGCAAGCAGGGAGCTAGAACGATTCGCAG
TTAATCCTGGCCTGTTAGAAACATCAGAAGGCTGTAGACAAATACTGGGACAGCTACAACCATCCCTTCA
GACAGGATCAGAAGAACTTAGATCATTATATAATACAGTAGCAACCCTCTATTGTGTGCATCAAAGGATA
GAGATAAAAGACACCAAGGAAGCTTTAGACAAGATAGAGGAAGAGCAAAACAAAAGTAAGACCACCGCAC
AGCAAGCGGCCGGCCGCTGATCTTCAGACCTGGAGGAGGAGATATGAGGGACAATTGGAGAAGTGAATTA
TATAAATATAAAGTAGTAAAAATTGAACCATTAGGAGTAGCACCCACCAAGGCAAAGAGAAGAGTGGTGC
AGAGAGAAAAAAGAGCAGTGGGAATAGGAGCTTTGTTCCTTGGGTTCTTGGGAGCAGCAGGAAGCACTAT
GGGCGCAGCGTCAATGACGCTGACGGTACAGGCCAGACAATTATTGTCTGGTATAGTGCAGCAGCAGAAC
AATTTGCTGAGGGCTATTGAGGCGCAACAGCATCTGTTGCAACTCACAGTCTGGGGCATCAAGCAGCTCC
AGGCAAGAATCCTGGCTGTGGAAAGATACCTAAAGGATCAACAGCTCCTGGGGATTTGGGGTTGCTCTGG
AAAACTCATTTGCACCACTGCTGTGCCTTGGAATGCTAGTTGGAGTAATAAATCTCTGGAACAGATTTGG
AATCACACGACCTGGATGGAGTGGGACAGAGAAATTAACAATTACACAAGCTTAATACACTCCTTAATTG
AAGAATCGCAAAACCAGCAAGAAAAGAATGAACAAGAATTATTGGAATTAGATAAATGGGCAAGTTTGTG
GAATTGGTTTAACATAACAAATTGGCTGTGGTATATAAAATTATTCATAATGATAGTAGGAGGCTTGGTA
GGTTTAAGAATAGTTTTTGCTGTACTTTCTATAGTGAATAGAGTTAGGCAGGGATATTCACCATTATCGT
TTCAGACCCACCTCCCAACCCCGAGGGGACCCGACAGGCCCGAAGGAATAGAAGAAGAAGGTGGAGAGAG
AGACAGAGACAGATCCATTCGATTAGTGAACGGATCTCGACGGTATCGCCGAATTCACAAATGGCAGTAT
TCATCCACAA
