>Addgene plasmid #116159 | pHAGE-BRAF-G596S | depositor partial sequence | sequence record 219032 | insert
ATGGCGGCGCTGAGCGGTGGCGGTGGTGGCGGCGCGGAGCCGGGCCAGGCTCTGTTCAACGGGGACATGG
AGCCCGAGGCCGGCGCCGGCGCCGGCGCCGCGGCCTCTTCGGCTGCGGACCCTGCCATTCCGGAGGAGGT
GTGGAATATCAAACAAATGATTAAGTTGACACAGGAACATATAGAGGCCCTATTGGACAAATTTGGTGGG
GAGCATAATCCACCATCAATATATCTGGAGGCCTATGAAGAATACACCAGCAAGCTAGATGCACTCCAAC
AAAGAGAACAACAGTTATTGGAATCTCTGGGGAACGGAACTGATTTTTCTGTTTCTAGCTCTGCATCAAT
GGATACCGTTACATCTTCTTCCTCTTCTAGCCTTTCAGTGCTACCTTCATCTCTTTCAGTTTTTCAAAAT
CCCACAGATGTGGCACGGAGCAACCCCAAGTCACCACAAAAACCTATCGTTAGAGTCTTCCTGCCCAACA
AACAGAGGACAGTGGTACCTGCAAGGTGTGGAGTTACAGTCCGAGACAGTCTAAAGAAAGCACTGATGAT
GAGAGGTCTAATCCCAGAGTGCTGTGCTGTTTACAGAATTCAGGATGGAGAGAAGAAACCAATTGGTTGG
GACACTGATATTTCCTGGCTTACTGGAGAAGAATTGCATGTGGAAGTGTTGGAGAATGTTCCACTTACAA
CACACAACTTTGTACGAAAAACGTTTTTCACCTTAGCATTTTGTGACTTTTGTCGAAAGCTGCTTTTCCA
GGGTTTCCGCTGTCAAACATGTGGTTATAAATTTCACCAGCGTTGTAGTACAGAAGTTCCACTGATGTGT
GTTAATTATGACCAACTTGATTTGCTGTTTGTCTCCAAGTTCTTTGAACACCACCCAATACCACAGGAAG
AGGCGTCCTTAGCAGAGACTGCCCTAACATCTGGATCATCCCCTTCCGCACCCGCCTCGGACTCTATTGG
GCCCCAAATTCTCACCAGTCCGTCTCCTTCAAAATCCATTCCAATTCCACAGCCCTTCCGACCAGCAGAT
GAAGATCATCGAAATCAATTTGGGCAACGAGACCGATCCTCATCAGCTCCCAATGTGCATATAAACACAA
TAGAACCTGTCAATATTGATGACTTGATTAGAGACCAAGGATTTCGTGGTGATGGAGGATCAACCACAGG
TTTGTCTGCTACCCCCCCTGCCTCATTACCTGGCTCACTAACTAACGTGAAAGCCTTACAGAAATCTCCA
GGACCTCAGCGAGAAAGGAAGTCATCTTCATCCTCAGAAGACAGGAATCGAATGAAAACACTTGGTAGAC
GGGACTCGAGTGATGATTGGGAGATTCCTGATGGGCAGATTACAGTGGGACAAAGAATTGGATCTGGATC
ATTTGGAACAGTCTACAAGGGAAAGTGGCATGGTGATGTGGCAGTGAAAATGTTGAATGTGACAGCACCT
ACACCTCAGCAGTTACAAGCCTTCAAAAATGAAGTAGGAGTACTCAGGAAAACACGACATGTGAATATCC
TACTCTTCATGGGCTATTCCACAAAGCCACAACTGGCTATTGTTACCCAGTGGTGTGAGGGCTCCAGCTT
GTATCACCATCTCCATATCATTGAGACCAAATTTGAGATGATCAAACTTATAGATATTGCACGACAGACT
GCACAGGGCATGGATTACTTACACGCCAAGTCAATCATCCACAGAGACCTCAAGAGTAATAATATATTTC
TTCATGAAGACCTCACAGTAAAAATAGGTGATTTTAGTCTAGCTACAGTGAAATCTCGATGGAGTGGGTC
CCATCAGTTTGAACAGTTGTCTGGATCCATTTTGTGGATGGCACCAGAAGTCATCAGAATGCAAGATAAA
AATCCATACAGCTTTCAGTCAGATGTATATGCATTTGGAATTGTTCTGTATGAATTGATGACTGGACAGT
TACCTTATTCAAACATCAACAACAGGGACCAGATAATTTTTATGGTGGGACGAGGATACCTGTCTCCAGA
TCTCAGTAAGGTACGGAGTAACTGTCCAAAAGCCATGAAGAGATTAATGGCAGAGTGCCTCAAAAAGAAA
AGAGATGAGAGACCACTCTTTCCCCAAATTCTCGCCTCTATTGAGCTGCTGGCCCGCTCATTGCCAAAAA
TTCACCGCAGTGCATCAGAACCCTCCTTGAATCGGGCTGGTTTCCAAACAGAGGATTTTAGTCTATATGC
TTGTGCTTCTCCAAAAACACCCATCCAGGCAGGGGGATATGGTGCGTTTCCTGTCCACTAG
